>Addgene plasmid #57438 | mEos2-Vinculin-14 | depositor partial sequence | sequence record 88572 | insert sequence
GATCCGCTAGCACCATGAGTGCGATTAAGCCAGACATGAAGATCAAACTCCGTATGGAAGGCAACGTAAA
CGGGCACCACTTTGTGATCGACGGAGATGGTACAGGCAAGCCTTTTGAGGGAAAACAGAGTATGGATCTT
GAAGTCAAAGAGGGCGGACCTCTGCCTTTTGCCTTTGATATCCTGACCACTGCATTCCATTACGGCAACA
GGGTATTCGCCAAATATCCAGACAACATACAAGACTATTTTAAGCAGTCGTTTCCTAAGGGGTATTCGTG
GGAACGAAGCTTGACTTTCGAAGACGGGGGCATTTGCATTGCCAGAAACGACATAACAATGGAAGGGGAC
ACTTTCTATAATAAAGTTCGATTTTATGGTACCAACTTTCCCGCCAATGGTCCAGTTATGCAGAAGAAGA
CGCTGAAATGGGAGCCCTCCACTGAGAAAATGTATGTGCGTGATGGAGTGCTGACGGGTGATATTCATAT
GGCTTTGTTGCTTGAAGGAAATGCCCATTACCGATGTGACTTCAGAACTACTTACAAAGCTAAGGAGAAG
GGTGTCAAGTTACCAGGCTACCACTTTGTGGACCACTGCATTGAGATTTTAAGCCATGACAAAGATTACA
ACAAGGTTAAGCTGTATGAGCATGCTGTTGCTCATTCTGGATTGCCTGACAATGCCAGACGAGAGAATTC
GGGAAACTCGAGAACAAAGCTTGAAAACGGCCGCATGCCAGTGTTTCATACGCGCACGATCGAGAGCATC
CTGGAGCCGGTGGCACAGCAGATCTCCCACCTGGTGATAATGCACGAGGAGGGCGAGGTGGACGGCAAAG
CCATTCCTGACCTCACCGCGCCCGTGGCCGCCGTGCAGGCGGCCGTCAGCAACCTCGTCCGGGTTGGAAA
AGAGACTGTTCAAACCACTGAGGATCAGATTTTGAAGAGAGATATGCCACCAGCATTTATTAAGGTTGAG
AATGCTTGCACCAAGCTTGTCCAGGCAGCTCAGATGCTTCAGTCAGACCCTTACTCAGTGCCTGCTCGAG
ATTATCTAATTGATGGGTCAAGGGGCATCCTCTCTGGAACATCAGACCTGCTCCTTACCTTCGATGAGGC
TGAGGTCCGTAAAATTATTAGAGTTTGCAAAGGAATTTTGGAATATCTTACAGTGGCAGAGGTGGTGGAG
ACTATGGAAGATTTGGTCACTTACACAAAGAATCTTGGGCCAGGAATGACTAAGATGGCCAAGATGATTG
ACGAGAGACAGCAGGAGCTCACTCACCAGGAGCACCGAGTGATGTTGGTGAACTCGATGAACACCGTGAA
AGAGTTGCTGCCAGTTCTCATTTCAGCTATGAAGATTTTTGTAACAACTAAAAACTCAAAAAACCAAGGC
ATAGAGGAAGCTTTAAAAAATCGCAATTTTACTGTAGAAAAAATGAGTGCTGAAATTAATGAGATAATTC
GTGTGTTACAACTCACCTCTTGGGATGAAGATGCCTGGGCCAGCAAGGACACTGAAGCCATGAAGAGAGC
ATTGGCCTCCATAGACTCCAAACTGAACCAGGCCAAAGGTTGGCTCCGTGACCCTAGTGCCTCCCCAGGG
GATGCTGGTGAGCAGGCCATCAGACAGATCTTAGATGAAGCTGGAAAAGTTGGTGAACTCTGTGCAGGCA
AAGAACGCAGGGAGATTCTGGGAACTTGCAAAATGCTAGGGCAGATGACTGATCAAGTGGCTGACCTCCG
TGCCAGAGGACAAGGATCCTCACCGGTGGCCATGCAGAAAGCTCAGCAGGTATCTCAGGGTCTGGATGTG
CTCACAGCAAAAGTGGAAAATGCAGCTCGCAAGCTGGAAGCCATGACCAACTCAAAGCAGAGCATTGCAA
AGAAGATCGATGCTGCTCAGAACTGGCTTGCAGATCCAAATGGTGGACCGGAAGGAGAAGAGCAGATTCG
AGGTGCTTTGGCTGAAGCTCGGAAAATAGCAGAATTATGTGATGATCCTAAAGAAAGAGATGACATTCTA
CGTTCCCTTGGGGAAATATCTGCTCTGACTTCTAAATTAGCAGATCTACGAAGACAGGGGAAAGGAGATT
CTCCAGAGGCTCGAGCCTTGGCCAAACAGGTGGCCACGGCCCTGCAGAACCTGCAGACCAAAACCAACCG
GGCTGTGGCCAACAGCAGACCGGCCAAAGCAGCTGTACACCTTGAGGGCAAGATTGAGCAAGCACAGCGG
TGGATTGATAATCCCACAGTGGATGACCGTGGAGTCGGTCAGGCTGCCATCCGGGGGCTTGTGGCCGAAG
GGCATCGTCTGGCTAATGTTATGATGGGGCCTTATCGGCAAGATCTTCTCGCCAAGTGTGACCGAGTGGA
CCAGCTGACAGCCCAGCTGGCTGACCTGGCTGCCAGAGGGGAAGGGGAGAGTCCTCAGGCACGAGCACTT
GCATCTCAGCTCCAAGACTCCTTAAAGGATCTAAAAGCTCGGATGCAGGAGGCCATGACTCAGGAAGTGT
CAGATGTTTTCAGCGATACCACAACTCCCATCAAGCTGTTGGCAGTGGCAGCCACGGCGCCTCCTGATGC
GCCTAACAGGGAAGAGGTATTTGATGAGAGGGCAGCTAACTTTGAAAACCATTCAGGAAAGCTTGGTGCT
ACGGCCGAGAAGGCGGCTGCGGTTGGTACTGCTAATAAATCAACAGTGGAAGGCATTCAGGCCTCAGTGA
AGACGGCCCGAGAACTCACACCCCAGGTGGTCTCGGCTGCTCGTATCTTACTTAGGAACCCTGGAAATCA
AGCTGCTTATGAACATTTTGAGACCATGAAGAACCAGTGGATCGATAATGTTGAAAAAATGACAGGGCTG
GTGGACGAAGCCATTGATACCAAATCTCTGTTGGATGCTTCAGAAGAAGCAATTAAAAAAGACCTGGACA
AGTGCAAGGTAGCTATGGCCAACATTCAGCCTCAGATGCTGGTTGCTGGGGCAACCAGTATTGCTCGTCG
GGCCAACCGGATCCTGCTGGTGGCTAAGAGGGAGGTGGAGAATTCCGAGGATCCCAAGTTCCGTGAGGCT
GTGAAAGCTGCCTCTGATGAATTGAGCAAAACCATCTCCCCGATGGTGATGGATGCAAAAGCTGTGGCTG
GAAACATTTCCGACCCTGGACTGCAAAAGAGCTTCCTGGACTCAGGATATCGGATCCTGGGAGCTGTGGC
CAAGGTCAGAGAAGCCTTCCAACCTCAGGAGCCTGACTTCCCGCCGCCTCCACCAGACCTTGAACAACTC
CGACTAACAGATGAGCTTGCTCCTCCCAAACCACCTCTGCCTGAAGGTGAGGTCCCTCCACCTAGGCCTC
CACCACCAGAGGAAAAGGATGAAGAGTTCCCTGAGCAGAAGGCCGGGGAGGTGATTAACCAGCCAATGAT
GATGGCTGCCAGACAGCTCCATGATGAAGCTCGCAAATGGTCCAGCAAGGGCAATGACATCATTGCAGCA
GCCAAGCGCATGGCTCTGCTGATGGCTGAGATGTCTCGGCTGGTAAGAGGGGGCAGTGGTACCAAGCGGG
CACTCATTCAGTGTGCCAAGGACATCGCCAAGGCCTCAGATGAGGTGACTCGGTTGGCCAAGGAGGTTGC
CAAGCAGTGCACAGATAAACGGATTAGAACCAACCTCTTACAGGTATGTGAGCGAATCCCAACCATAAGC
ACCCAGCTCAAAATCCTGTCCACAGTGAAGGCCACCATGCTGGGCCGGACCAACATCAGTGATGAGGAGT
CTGAGCAGGCCACAGAGATGCTGGTTCACAATGCCCAGAACCTCATGCAGTCTGTGAAGGAGACTGTGCG
GGAAGCTGAAGCTGCTTCAATCAAAATTCGAACAGATGCTGGATTTACACTGCGCTGGGTTAGAAAGACT
CCCTGGTACCAGTAGGCGGCCGCGACTCTAGATCATAATCAGCCATACCACATTT
