>Addgene plasmid #57438 | mEos2-Vinculin-14 | addgene partial sequence | sequence record 112527 | CMV-F 5'-CGCAAATGGGCGGTAGGCGTG-3'
CCGTCAGATCCGCTAGCACCATGAGTGCGATTAAGCCAGACATGAAGATCAAACTCCGTATGGAAGGCAA
CGTAAACGGGCACCACTTTGTGATCGACGGAGATGGTACAGGCAAGCCTTTTGAGGGAAAACAGAGTATG
GATCTTGAAGTCAAAGAGGGCGGACCTCTGCCTTTTGCCTTTGATATCCTGACCACTGCATTCCATTACG
GCAACAGGGTATTCGCCAAATATCCAGACAACATACAAGACTATTTTAAGCAGTCGTTTCCTAAGGGGTA
TTCGTGGGAACGAAGCTTGACTTTCGAAGACGGGGGCATTTGCATTGCCAGAAACGACATAACAATGGAA
GGGGACACTTTCTATAATAAAGTTCGATTTTATGGTACCAACTTTCCCGCCAATGGTCCAGTTATGCAGA
AGAAGACGCTGAAATGGGAGCCCTCCACTGAGAAAATGTATGTGCGTGATGGAGTGCTGACGGGTGATAT
TCATATGGCTTTGTTGCTTGAAGGAAATGCCCATTACCGATGTGACTTCAGAACTACTTACAAAGCTAAG
GAGAAGGGTGTCAAGTTACCAGGCTACCACTTTGTGGACCACTGCATTGAGATTTTAAGCCATGACAAAG
ATTACAACAAGGTTAAGCTGTATGAGCATGCTGTTGCTCATTCTGGATTGCCTGACAATGCCAGACGAGA
GAATTCGGGAAACTCGAGAACAAAGCTTGAAAACGGCCGCATGCCAGTGTTTCATACGCGCACGATCGAG
AGCAT
