[The description below was written by a language model from this plasmid's Addgene catalogue record.]
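Description:
mEos2-Vinculin-14 is a mammalian expression plasmid that produces human vinculin (VCL) fused to the photoconvertible fluorescent protein mEos2. It is built on an mEos2 backbone of about 4.75 kb (size without the insert). The plasmid is propagated in E. coli at high copy number under kanamycin selection, and it carries a neomycin resistance marker that allows G418 selection of transfected mammalian cells. Expression of the fusion is driven by the CMV promoter, a strong constitutive promoter in most mammalian cell lines. The listed 3′ sequencing primer implies an SV40 polyadenylation signal downstream of the coding region. The record does not state the cloning method, the replication origins, or which end of vinculin carries the tag. It also does not explain the "14" in the name, which may refer to a linker length.

Vinculin is a cytoskeletal adaptor protein that concentrates at focal adhesions, where it links integrin-associated complexes to actin, so the fusion serves as a focal adhesion localization marker. mEos2 is a monomeric protein that initially fluoresces green (excitation 505 nm, emission 516 nm). After photoconversion, which for Eos-family proteins is typically triggered by near-UV or violet light, it fluoresces red (excitation 569 nm, emission 581 nm). This behaviour makes the construct suitable for live-cell imaging of focal adhesions and for optical highlighting and tracking of selected vinculin populations. It also suits single-molecule localization approaches such as PALM, for which photoconvertible proteins of this type are commonly used. No feature table was provided, so this description rests on the catalogue fields alone.
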