Addgene plasmid #57438: mEos2-Vinculin-14
Purpose: Localization: Focal Adhesions, Excitation: 505 / 569, Emission: 516 / 581
Depositing lab: Michael Davidson. Depositing organization: Florida State University, Tallahassee. Publication: A bright and photostable photoconvertible fluorescent protein. McKinney SA, Murphy CS, Hazelwood KL, Davidson MW, Looger LL. Nat Methods. 2009 Feb . 6(2):131-3. 10.1038/nmeth.1296 PubMed 19169260.
Backbone
  Vector backbone: mEos2
  Backbone size w/o insert (bp): 4750
  Vector type: Mammalian Expression
  Selectable markers: Neomycin (select with G418)
Growth in bacteria
  Bacterial resistance: Kanamycin, 50 μg/mL
  Growth temperature: 37°C
  Growth strain: DH5alpha
  Copy number: High Copy
Gene/Insert
  Gene/Insert name: Vinculin (alt name: NM_003373.3)
  Species: H. sapiens (human)
  Entrez Gene: VCL (a.k.a. CMD1W, CMH15, HEL114, MV, MVCL, VINC)
  Promoter: CMV
  Tag / fusion protein: mEos2
  Cloning method: Unknown
  Sequencing primers: 5′ CMV-F; 3′ SV40pA-R
Terms and licenses: Academic/Nonprofit Terms; Industry Terms
Depositor comments: . Excitation = 505 / 569; Emission = 516 / 581
How to cite: mEos2-Vinculin-14 was a gift from Michael Davidson (Addgene plasmid # 57438 ; http://n2t.net/addgene:57438 ; RRID:Addgene_57438)
